>Addgene plasmid #198736 | pAAV_CaMKIIa_SERT_mCherry | addgene full sequence | sequence record 388780 | Addgene NGS Result
GGTGCAGAGAGCTTCCTCAGTGACCTGCCCAGGGTCACATCAGAAATGTCAGAGCTAGAACTTGAACTCA
GATTACTAATCTTAAATTCCATGCCTTGGGGGCATGCAAGTACGATATACAGAAGGAGTGAACTCATTAG
GGCAGATGACCAATGAGTTTAGGAAAGAAGAGTCCAGGGCAGGGTACATCTACACCACCCGCCCAGCCCT
GGGTGAGTCCAGCCACGTTCACCTCATTATAGTTGCCTCTCTCCAGTCCTACCTTGACGGGAAGCACAAG
CAGAAACTGGGACAGGAGCCCCAGGAGACCAAATCTTCATGGTCCCTCTGGGAGGATGGGTGGGGAGAGC
TGTGGCAGAGGCCTCAGGAGGGGCCCTGCTGCTCAGTGGTGACAGATAGGGGTGAGAAAGCAGACAGAGT
CATTCCGTCAGCATTCTGGGTCTGTTTGGTACTTCTTCTCACGCTAAGGTGGCGGTGTGATATGCACAAT
GGCTAAAAAGCAGGGAGAGCTGGAAAGAAACAAGGACAGAGACAGAGGCCAAGTCAACCAGACCAATTCC
CAGAGGAAGCAAAGAAACCATTACAGAGACTACAAGGGGGAAGGGAAGGAGAGATGAATTAGCTTCCCCT
GTAAACCTTAGAACCCAGCTGTTGCCAGGGCAACGGGGCAATACCTGTCTCTTCAGAGGAGATGAAGTTG
CCAGGGTAACTACATCCTGTCTTTCTCAAGGACCATCCCAGAATGTGGCACCCACTAGCCGTTACCATAG
CAACTGCCTCTTTGCCCCACTTAATCCCATCCCGTCTGTTAAAAGGGCCCTATAGTTGGAGGTGGGGGAG
GTAGGAAGAGCGATGATCACTTGTGGACTAAGTTTGTTCGCATCCCCTTCTCCAACCCCCTCAGTACATC
ACCCTGGGGGAACAGGGTCCACTTGCTCCTGGGCCCACACAGTCCTGCAGTATTGTGTATATAAGGCCAG
GGCAAAGAGGAGCAGGTTTTAAAGTGAAAGGCAGGCAGGTGTTGGGGAGGCAGTTACCGGGGCAACGGGA
ACAGGGCGTTTCGGAGGTGGTTGCCATGGGGACCTGGATGCTGACGAAGGCTCGCGAGGCTGTGAGCAGC
CACAGTGCCCTGCTCAGAAGCCCCAAGCTCGTCAGTCAAGCCGGTTCTCCGTTTGCACTCAGGAGCACGG
GCAGGCGAGTGGCCCCTAGTTCTGGGGGCAGCTCTAGAGCGGTACCCCACCCGCCACCATGGAGACGACG
CCCTTGAATTCTCAGAAGCAGCTATCAGCGTGTGAAGATGGAGAAGATTGTCAGGAAAACGGAGTTCTAC
AGAAGGTTGTTCCCACCCCAGGGGACAAAGTGGAGTCCGGGCAAATATCCAATGGGTACTCAGCAGTTCC
AAGTCCTGGTGCGGGAGATGACACACGGCACTCTATCCCAGCGACCACCACCACCCTAGTGGCTGAGCTT
CATCAAGGGGAACGGGAGACCTGGGGCAAGAAGGTGGATTTCCTTCTCTCAGTGATTGGCTATGCTGTGG
ACCTGGGCAATGTCTGGCGCTTCCCCTACATATGTTACCAGAATGGAGGGGGGGCATTCCTCCTCCCCTA
CACCATCATGGCCATTTTTGGGGGAATCCCGCTCTTTTACATGGAGCTCGCACTGGGACAGTACCACCGA
AATGGATGCATTTCAATATGGAGGAAAATCTGCCCGATTTTCAAAGGGATTGGTTATGCCATCTGCATCA
TTGCCTTTTACATTGCTTCCTACTACAACACCATCATGGCCTGGGCGCTATACTACCTCATCTCCTCCTT
CACGGACCAGCTGCCCTGGACCAGCTGCAAGAACTCCTGGAACACTGGCAACTGCACCAATTACTTCTCC
GAGGACAACATCACCTGGACCCTCCATTCCACGTCCCCTGCTGAAGAATTTTACACGCGCCACGTCCTGC
AGATCCACCGGTCTAAGGGGCTCCAGGACCTGGGGGGCATCAGCTGGCAGCTGGCCCTCTGCATCATGCT
GATCTTCACTGTTATCTACTTCAGCATCTGGAAAGGCGTCAAGACCTCTGGCAAGGTGGTGTGGGTGACA
GCCACCTTCCCTTATATCATCCTTTCTGTCCTGCTGGTGAGGGGTGCCACCCTCCCTGGAGCCTGGAGGG
GTGTTCTCTTCTACTTGAAACCCAATTGGCAGAAACTCCTGGAGACAGGGGTGTGGATAGATGCAGCCGC
TCAGATCTTCTTCTCTCTTGGTCCGGGCTTTGGGGTCCTGCTGGCTTTTGCTAGCTACAACAAGTTCAAC
AACAACTGCTACCAAGATGCCCTGGTGACCAGCGTGGTGAACTGCATGACGAGCTTCGTTTCGGGATTTG
TCATCTTCACAGTGCTCGGTTACATGGCTGAGATGAGGAATGAAGATGTGTCTGAGGTGGCCAAAGACGC
AGGTCCCAGCCTCCTCTTCATCACGTATGCAGAAGCGATAGCCAACATGCCAGCGTCCACTTTCTTTGCC
ATCATCTTCTTTCTGATGTTAATCACGCTGGGCTTGGACAGCACGTTTGCAGGCTTGGAGGGGGTGATCA
CGGCTGTGCTGGATGAGTTCCCACACGTCTGGGCCAAGCGCCGGGAGCGGTTCGTGCTCGCCGTGGTCAT
CACCTGCTTCTTTGGTTCTCTGGTCACCCTGACTTTTGGAGGGGCCTACGTGGTGAAGCTGCTGGAGGAG
TATGCCACGGGGCCCGCAGTGCTCACTGTCGCGCTGATCGAAGCAGTCGCTGTGTCTTGGTTCTATGGCA
TCACTCAGTTCTGCAGGGACGTGAAGGAAATGCTCGGCTTCAGCCCGGGGTGGTTCTGGAGGATCTGCTG
GGTGGCCATCAGCCCTCTGTTTCTCCTGTTCATCATTTGCAGTTTTCTGATGAGCCCGCCACAACTACGA
CTTTTCCAATATAATTATCCTTACTGGAGTATCATCTTGGGTTACTGCATAGGAACCTCATCTTTCATTT
GCATCCCCACATATATAGCTTATCGGTTGATCATCACTCCAGGGACATTTAAAGAGCGTATTATTAAAAG
TATTACCCCAGAAACACCAACAGAAATTCCTTGTGGGGACATCCGCTTGAATGCTGTGGGAATTGGATCC
GCCACCATGGTGAGCAAGGGCGAGGAGGATAACATGGCCATCATCAAGGAGTTCATGCGCTTCAAGGTGC
ACATGGAGGGCTCCGTGAACGGCCACGAGTTCGAGATCGAGGGCGAGGGCGAGGGCCGCCCCTACGAGGG
CACCCAGACCGCCAAGCTGAAGGTGACCAAGGGTGGCCCCCTGCCCTTCGCCTGGGACATCCTGTCCCCT
CAGTTCATGTACGGCTCCAAGGCCTACGTGAAGCACCCCGCCGACATCCCCGACTACTTGAAGCTGTCCT
TCCCCGAGGGCTTCAAGTGGGAGCGCGTGATGAACTTCGAGGACGGCGGCGTGGTGACCGTGACCCAGGA
CTCCTCCCTGCAGGACGGCGAGTTCATCTACAAGGTGAAGCTGCGCGGCACCAACTTCCCCTCCGACGGC
CCCGTAATGCAGAAGAAGACCATGGGCTGGGAGGCCTCCTCCGAGCGGATGTACCCCGAGGACGGCGCCC
TGAAGGGCGAGATCAAGCAGAGGCTGAAGCTGAAGGACGGCGGCCACTACGACGCTGAGGTCAAGACCAC
CTACAAGGCCAAGAAGCCCGTGCAGCTGCCCGGCGCCTACAACGTCAACATCAAGTTGGACATCACCTCC
CACAACGAGGACTACACCATCGTGGAACAGTACGAACGCGCCGAGGGCCGCCACTCCACCGGCGGCATGG
ACGAGCTGTACAAGTAAGAATTCGATATCAAGCTTATCGATAATCAACCTCTGGATTACAAAATTTGTGA
AAGATTGACTGGTATTCTTAACTATGTTGCTCCTTTTACGCTATGTGGATACGCTGCTTTAATGCCTTTG
TATCATGCTATTGCTTCCCGTATGGCTTTCATTTTCTCCTCCTTGTATAAATCCTGGTTGCTGTCTCTTT
ATGAGGAGTTGTGGCCCGTTGTCAGGCAACGTGGCGTGGTGTGCACTGTGTTTGCTGACGCAACCCCCAC
TGGTTGGGGAATTGCCACCACCTGTCAGCTCCTTTCCGGAACTTTCGCTTTCCCCCTCCCTATTGCCACG
GCGGAACTCATCGCCGCCTGCCTTGCCCGCTGCTGGACAGGGGCTCGGCTGTTGGGCACTGACAATTCCG
TGGTGTTGTCGGGGAAATCATCGTCCTTTCCTTGGCTGCTCGCCTATGTTGCCACCTGGATTCTGCGCGG
GACGTCCTTCTGCTACGTCCCTTCGGCCCTCAATCCAGCGGACCTTCCTTCCCGCGGCCTGCTGCCGGCT
CTGCGGCCTCTTCCGCGTCTTCGCCTTCGCCCTCAGACGAGTCGGATCTCCCTTTGGGCCGCCTCCCCGC
ATCGATACCGAGCGCTGCTCGAGAGATCTACGGGTGGCATCCCTGTGACCCCTCCCCAGTGCCTCTCCTG
GCCCTGGAAGTTGCCACTCCAGTGCCCACCAGCCTTGTCCTAATAAAATTAAGTTGCATCATTTTGTCTG
ACTAGGTGTCCTTCTATAATATTATGGGGTGGAGGGGGGTGGTATGGAGCAAGGGGCAAGTTGGGAAGAC
AACCTGTAGGGCCTGCGGGGTCTATTGGGAACCAAGCTGGAGTGCAGTGGCACAATCTTGGCTCACTGCA
ATCTCCGCCTCCTGGGTTCAAGCGATTCTCCTGCCTCAGCCTCCCGAGTTGTTGGGATTCCAGGCATGCA
TGACCAGGCTCAGCTAATTTTTGTTTTTTTGGTAGAGACGGGGTTTCACCATATTGGCCAGGCTGGTCTC
CAACTCCTAATCTCAGGTGATCTACCCACCTTGGCCTCCCAAATTGCTGGGATTACAGGCGTGAACCACT
GCTCCCTTCCCTGTCCTTCTGATTTTGTAGGTAACCACGTGCGGACCGAGCGGCCGCAGGAACCCCTAGT
GATGGAGTTGGCCACTCCCTCTCTGCGCGCTCGCTCGCTCACTGAGGCCGGGCGACCAAAGGTCGCCCGA
CGCCCGGGCTTTGCCCGGGCGGCCTCAGTGAGCGAGCGAGCGCGCAGCTGCCTGCAGGGGCGCCTGATGC
GGTATTTTCTCCTTACGCATCTGTGCGGTATTTCACACCGCATA
[95 nt withheld, positions 5225-5319]
T
[46 nt withheld, positions 5321-5366]
C
[141 nt withheld, positions 5368-5508]
CCTTTGACGTTGGAGTCCACGTTCTTT
[37 nt withheld, positions 5536-5572]
ACTCTATCTCGGGCTATTCTTTTGATTTATAAGGGATTTTGCCGATTTCGGTCTATTGGTTAAAAAATGA
GCTGATTTAACAAAAATTTAACGCGAATTTTAACAAAATATTAACGTTTACAATTTTATGGTGCACTCTC
AGTACAATCTGCTCTGATGCCGCATAGTTAAGCCAGCCCCGACACCCGCCAACACCCGCTGACGCGCCCT
GACGGGCTTGTCTGCTCCCGGCATCCGCTTACAGACAAGCTGTGACCGTCTCCGGGAGCTGCATGTGTCA
GAGGTTTTCACCGTCATCACCGAAACGCGCGAGACGAAAGGGCCTCGTGATACGCCTATTTTTATAGGTT
AATGTCATGATAATAATGGTTTCTTAGACGTCAGGTGGCACTTTTCGGGGAAATGTGCGCGGAACCCCTA
TTTGTTTATTTTTCTAAATACATTCAAATATGTATCCGCTCATGAGACAATAACCCTGATAAATGCTTCA
ATAATATTGAAAAAGGAAGAGTATGAGTATTCAACATTTCCGTGTCGCCCTTATTCCCTTTTTTGCGGCA
TTTTGCCTTCCTGTTTTTGCTCACCCAGAAACGCTGGTGAAAGTAAAAGATGCTGAAGATCAGTTGGGTG
CACGAGTGGGTTACATCGAACTGGATCTCAACAGCGGTAAGATCCTTGAGAGTTTTCGCCCCGAAGAACG
TTTTCCAATGATGAGCACTTTTAAAGTTCTGCTATGTGGCGCGGTATTATCCCGTATTGACGCCGGGCAA
GAGCAACTCGGTCGCCGCATACACTATTCTCAGAATGACTTGGTTGAGTACTCACCAGTCACAGAAAAGC
ATCTTACGGATGGCATGACAGTAAGAGAATTATGCAGTGCTGCCATAACCATGAGTGATAACACTGCGGC
CAACTTACTTCTGACAACGATCGGAGGACCGAAGGAGCTAACCGCTTTTTTGCACAACATGGGGGATCAT
GTAACTCGCCTTGATCGTTGGGAACCGGAGCTGAATGAAGCCATACCAAACGACGAGCGTGACACCACGA
TGCCTGTAGCAATGGCAACAACGTTGCGCAAACTATTAACTGGCGAACTACTTACTCTAGCTTCCCGGCA
ACAATTAATAGACTGGATGGAGGCGGATAAAGTTGCAGGACCACTTCTGCGCTCGGCCCTTCCGGCTGGC
TGGTTTATTGCTGATAAATCTGGAGCCGGTGAGCGTGGGTCTCGCGGTATCATTGCAGCACTGGGGCCAG
ATGGTAAGCCCTCCCGTATCGTAGTTATCTACACGACGGGGAGTCAGGCAACTATGGATGAACGAAATAG
ACAGATCGCTGAGATAGGTGCCTCACTGATTAAGCATTGGTAACTGTCAGACCAAGTTTACTCATATATA
CTTTAGATTGATTTAAAACTTCATTTTTAATTTAAAAGGATCTAGGTGAAGATCCTTTTTGATAATCTCA
TGACCAAAATCCCTTAACGTGAGTTTTCGTTCCACTGAGCGTCAGACCCCGTAGAAAAGATCAAAGGATC
TTCTTGAGATCCTTTTTTTCTGCGCGTAATCTGCTGCTTGCAAACAAAAAAACCACCGCTACCAGCGGTG
GTTTGTTTGCCGGATCAAGAGCTACCAACTCTTTTTCCGAAGGTAACTGGCTTCAGCAGAGCGCAGATAC
CAAATACTGTTCTTCTAGTGTAGCCGTAGTTAGGCCACCACTTCAAGAACTCTGTAGCACCGCCTACATA
CCTCGCTCTGCTAATCCTGTTACCAGTGGCTGCTGCCAGTGGCGATAAGTCGTGTCTTACCGGGTTGGAC
TCAAGACGATAGTTACCGGATAAGGCGCAGCGGTCGGGCTGAACGGGGGGTTCGTGCACACAGCCCAGCT
TGGAGCGAACGACCTACACCGAACTGAGATACCTACAGCGTGAGCTATGAGAAAGCGCCACGCTTCCCGA
AGGGAGAAAGGCGGACAGGTATCCGGTAAGCGGCAGGGTCGGAACAGGAGAGCGCACGAGGGAGCTTCCA
GGGGGAAACGCCTGGTATCTTTATAGTCCTGTCGGGTTTCGCCACCTCTGACTTGAGCGTCGATTTTTGT
GATGCTCGTCAGGGGGGCGGAGCCTATGGAAAAACGCCAGCAACGCGGCCTTTTTACGGTTCCTGGCCTT
TTGCTGGCCTTTTGCTCACATGTCCTGCAGGCAGCTGCGCGCTCGCTCGCTCACTGAGGCCGCCCGGGCG
TCGGGCGACCTTTGGTCGCCCGGCCTCAGTGAGCGAGCGAGCGCGCAGAGAGGGAGTGGCCAACTCCATC
ACTAGGGGTTCCTGCGGCCGCACGCGTTTAACATTATGGCCTTAGGTCACTTCATCTCCATGGGGTTCTT
CTTCTGATTTTCTAGAAAATGAGATGGG
Features (pLannotate 1.2.2; 16 found; start..end, strand, type, name):
   1249..3138    +  CDS            SLC6A4: SC6A4_HUMAN - Also known as HTT, SERT. Experimental evidence at protein level: Swiss-Prot protein existence level 1. Serotonin transporter whose primary function in the central nervous system involves the regulation of serotonergic signaling via transport of serotonin molecules from the synaptic cleft back into the pre-synaptic terminal for re-utilization. Plays a key role in mediating regulation of the availability of serotonin to other receptors of serotonergic systems. Terminates the action of serotonin and recycles it in a sodium-dependent manner. From Homo sapiens (Human).
   3157..3864    +  CDS            mCherry: mCherry is a basic (constitutively fluorescent) red fluorescent protein published in 2004, derived from Discosoma sp.. It is reported to be a very rapidly-maturing monomer with low acid sensitivity.
   3868..3892    +  misc_feature   MCS (fragment): pBluescript multiple cloning site
   3892..4480    +  misc_feature   WPRE: woodchuck hepatitis virus posttranscriptional regulatory element
   4512..4988    +  polyA_signal   hGH poly(A) signal: human growth hormone polyadenylation signal
   5028..5168    +  repeat_region  AAV2 ITR: inverted terminal repeat of adeno-associated virus serotype 2 inverted
   5173..5224    -  misc_feature   bom (fragment): basis of mobility region from pBR322
   5243..5698    +  rep_origin     f1 ori (sequence partly withheld): f1 bacteriophage origin of replication; arrow indicates direction of (+) strand synthesis
   5699..5748    -  misc_feature   bom (fragment): basis of mobility region from pBR322
   5850..5885    -  CDS            rop (fragment): Rop protein, which maintains plasmids at low copy number; rop
   5980..6084    +  promoter       AmpR promoter: bla
   6085..6945    +  CDS            AmpR: β-lactamase; bla; confers resistance to ampicillin, carbenicillin, and related antibiotics
   7116..7704    +  rep_origin     ori: high-copy-number ColE1/pMB1/pBR322/pUC origin of replication
   7777..7804    +  repeat_region  AAV2 ITR (fragment): inverted terminal repeat of adeno-associated virus serotype 2 inverted
   7833..7860    +  repeat_region  AAV2 ITR (fragment): inverted terminal repeat of adeno-associated virus serotype 2 inverted
   7914..1222    +  promoter       CaMKII promoter (across the origin): promoter for the mouse calcium/calmodulin-dependent kinase II α subunit
