[The description below was written by a language model from this plasmid's Addgene catalogue record and pLannotate feature annotations shown in this document.]
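Description:
pAAV_CaMKIIa_SERT_mCherry is a 7,980 bp adeno-associated virus transfer plasmid for mammalian expression, built on the pAAV-CaMKIIa backbone. It is maintained in bacteria through a high-copy ColE1/pUC-type origin and selected with ampicillin via the β-lactamase gene and its native promoter. An f1 phage origin and small remnants of pBR322 bom and rop sequences are also present in the backbone. AAV2 inverted terminal repeats flank the expression cassette. One is annotated in full downstream of the polyadenylation signal, while the upstream repeat is detected only as two short fragments, which may reflect incomplete annotation or sequencing of this repeat-rich region rather than a defined deletion. The ITRs are the cis elements needed for replication and packaging of the cassette into recombinant AAV particles when helper functions are supplied in trans.

The payload, cloned between KpnI and HindIII sites, is a roughly 2.6 kb insert comprising the human serotonin transporter (SLC6A4/SERT) coding sequence followed by mCherry. The two open reading frames are separated by only a short gap, which is consistent with a C-terminal fusion through a brief linker, although the record does not state this explicitly. Expression is driven by the mouse CaMKIIα promoter, commonly used to restrict expression to excitatory forebrain neurons. A WPRE after the coding region enhances transcript stability and expression, and a human growth hormone polyadenylation signal terminates the transcript.

The construct allows SERT to be expressed ectopically in CaMKIIα-positive neurons, with red fluorescence marking the expressing cells. The associated publication concerns intracellular 5-HT2A receptors and psychedelic-induced neuroplasticity, suggesting it was used to give neurons the ability to import serotonin.
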