Addgene plasmid #198736: pAAV_CaMKIIa_SERT_mCherry
Purpose: Serotonin transporter with mCherry fluorescent protein driven by CaMKIIa promoter on a AAV vector
Depositing lab: Lin Tian. Depositing organization: University of California, Davis. Publication: Psychedelics promote neuroplasticity through the activation of intracellular 5-HT2A receptors. Vargas MV, Dunlap LE, Dong C, Carter SJ, Tombari RJ, Jami SA, Cameron LP, Patel SD, Hennessey JJ, Saeger HN, McCorvy JD, Gray JA, Tian L, Olson DE. Science. 2023 Feb 17;379(6633):700-706. doi: 10.1126/science.adf0435. Epub 2023 Feb 16. PubMed 36795823.
Backbone
  Vector backbone: pAAV-CaMKIIa
  Backbone size w/o insert (bp): 5361
  Total vector size (bp): 7980
  Vector type: Mammalian Expression, AAV
Growth in bacteria
  Bacterial resistance: Ampicillin, 100 μg/mL
  Growth temperature: 30°C
  Growth strain: NEB Stable
  Copy number: High Copy
Gene/Insert
  Gene/Insert name: Serotonin transporter and mCherry (alt name: SERT-mCherry)
  Species: Synthetic
  Insert size (bp): 2619
  Promoter: CaMKIIa
  Cloning method: Restriction Enzyme; 5′ cloning site KpnI (not destroyed); 3′ cloning site HindIII (not destroyed)
  Sequencing primers: 5′ CGAAGGCTCGCGAGGCTG; 3′ CATAGCGTAAAAGGAGCAACA
Terms and licenses: Academic/Nonprofit Terms; Industry Terms: Not Available to Industry
How to cite: pAAV_CaMKIIa_SERT_mCherry was a gift from Lin Tian (Addgene plasmid # 198736 ; http://n2t.net/addgene:198736 ; RRID:Addgene_198736)
